>Addgene plasmid #121318 | pUC57-Kan_FR13_00100651 | depositor full sequence | sequence record 231390 | pUC57-Kan_FR13_00100651 sequence 3043 bps
TCGCGCGTTTCGGTGATGACGGTGAAAACCTCTGACACATGCAGCTCCCGGAGACGGTCACAGCTTGTCT
GTAAGCGGATGCCGGGAGCAGACAAGCCCGTCAGGGCGCGTCAGCGGGTGTTGGCGGGTGTCGGGGCTGG
CTTAACTATGCGGCATCAGAGCAGATTGTACTGAGAGTGCACCATATGCGGTGTGAAATACCGCACAGAT
GCGTAAGGAGAAAATACCGCATCAGGCGCCATTCGCCATTCAGGCTGCGCAACTGTTGGGAAGGGCGATC
GGTGCGGGCCTCTTCGCTATTACGCCAGCTGGCGAAAGGGGGATGTGCTGCAAGGCGATTAAGTTGGGTA
ACGCCAGGGTTTTCCCAGTCACGACGTTGTAAAACGACGGCCAGTGAATTGACGCGTATTGGGATGGAAC
TTGGTCTCTAAGCTCAAGCAGCACAACCAATAAAAGCAAACATAGTATTACCTTTAGAAGTTGGACCCAA
TTCAACAGTATTAGTAGATCTTGGAACAACAGCTTTAACATCTCTACCAAATGGAAACAAACCTTCCAAC
AATTTATTATCACAACCATTTTTTCTACCTGGATCTTCTGGATGAGCTTTTTCATCATTTCTTCTAACAG
ATTCACATTGCATAGAAAAAAAAGTCAATTCTTTATTTTTTTCTGGAGTTTCAGAAGTAAAAGAAAAAGT
TGGAATAACAGCATAAGAGTTCAAACCCAATTTTTTACAAGTTTGAGAATCATCTGGAATACCATTAGTA
CAACACAATGGACCAGTAGCAGCAACACCAGCAGAAAAAACTTCCATTAGAGACCAAGTTCCATCCCAAT
GGCGCGCCGAGCTTGGCTCGAGCATGGTCATAGCTGTTTCCTGTGTGAAATTGTTATCCGCTCACAATTC
CACACAACATACGAGCCGGAAGCATAAAGTGTAAAGCCTGGGGTGCCTAATGAGTGAGCTAACTCACATT
AATTGCGTTGCGCTCACTGCCCGCTTTCCAGTCGGGAAACCTGTCGTGCCAGCTGCATTAATGAATCGGC
CAACGCGCGGGGAGAGGCGGTTTGCGTATTGGGCGCTCTTCCGCTTCCTCGCTCACTGACTCGCTGCGCT
CGGTCGTTCGGCTGCGGCGAGCGGTATCAGCTCACTCAAAGGCGGTAATACGGTTATCCACAGAATCAGG
GGATAACGCAGGAAAGAACATGTGAGCAAAAGGCCAGCAAAAGGCCAGGAACCGTAAAAAGGCCGCGTTG
CTGGCGTTTTTCCATAGGCTCCGCCCCCCTGACGAGCATCACAAAAATCGACGCTCAAGTCAGAGGTGGC
GAAACCCGACAGGACTATAAAGATACCAGGCGTTTCCCCCTGGAAGCTCCCTCGTGCGCTCTCCTGTTCC
GACCCTGCCGCTTACCGGATACCTGTCCGCCTTTCTCCCTTCGGGAAGCGTGGCGCTTTCTCATAGCTCA
CGCTGTAGGTATCTCAGTTCGGTGTAGGTCGTTCGCTCCAAGCTGGGCTGTGTGCACGAACCCCCCGTTC
AGCCCGACCGCTGCGCCTTATCCGGTAACTATCGTCTTGAGTCCAACCCGGTAAGACACGACTTATCGCC
ACTGGCAGCAGCCACTGGTAACAGGATTAGCAGAGCGAGGTATGTAGGCGGTGCTACAGAGTTCTTGAAG
TGGTGGCCTAACTACGGCTACACTAGAAGAACAGTATTTGGTATCTGCGCTCTGCTGAAGCCAGTTACCT
TCGGAAAAAGAGTTGGTAGCTCTTGATCCGGCAAACAAACCACCGCTGGTAGCGGTGGTTTTTTTGTTTG
CAAGCAGCAGATTACGCGCAGAAAAAAAGGATCTCAAGAAGATCCTTTGATCTTTTCTACGGGGTCTGAC
GCTCAGTGGAACGAAAACTCACGTTAAGGGATTTTGGTCATGAGATTATCAAAAAGGATCTTCACCTAGA
TCCTTTTAAATTAAAAATGAAGTTTTAAATCAATCTAAAGTATATATGAGTAAACTTGGTCTGACAGTTA
GAAAAACTCATCGAGCATCAAATGAAACTGCAATTTATTCATATCAGGATTATCAATACCATATTTTTGA
AAAAGCCGTTTCTGTAATGAAGGAGAAAACTCACCGAGGCAGTTCCATAGGATGGCAAGATCCTGGTATC
GGTCTGCGATTCCGACTCGTCCAACATCAATACAACCTATTAATTTCCCCTCGTCAAAAATAAGGTTATC
AAGTGAGAAATCACCATGAGTGACGACTGAATCCGGTGAGAATGGCAAAAGTTTATGCATTTCTTTCCAG
ACTTGTTCAACAGGCCAGCCATTACGCTCGTCATCAAAATCACTCGCATCAACCAAACCGTTATTCATTC
GTGATTGCGCCTGAGCGAGACGAAATACGCGATCGCTGTTAAAAGGACAATTACAAACAGGAATCGAATG
CAACCGGCGCAGGAACACTGCCAGCGCATCAACAATATTTTCACCTGAATCAGGATATTCTTCTAATACC
TGGAATGCTGTTTTCCCAGGGATCGCAGTGGTGAGTAACCATGCATCATCAGGAGTACGGATAAAATGCT
TGATGGTCGGAAGAGGCATAAATTCCGTCAGCCAGTTTAGTCTGACCATCTCATCTGTAACATCATTGGC
AACGCTACCTTTGCCATGTTTCAGAAACAACTCTGGCGCATCGGGCTTCCCATACAATCGATAGATTGTC
GCACCTGATTGCCCGACATTATCGCGAGCCCATTTATACCCATATAAATCAGCATCCATGTTGGAATTTA
ATCGCGGCCTAGAGCAAGACGTTTCCCGTTGAATATGGCTCATACTCTTCCTTTTTCAATATTATTGAAG
CATTTATCAGGGTTATTGTCTCATGAGCGGATACATATTTGAATGTATTTAGAAAAATAAACAAATAGGG
GTTCCGCGCACATTTCCCCGAAAAGTGCCACCTGACGTCTAAGAAACCATTATTATCATGACATTAACCT
ATAAAAATAGGCGTATCACGAGGCCCTTTCGTC
Features (pLannotate 1.2.2; 11 found; start..end, strand, type, name):
    137..236     +  misc_feature   bom (fragment): basis of mobility region from pBR322
    242..399     -  CDS            lacZα (fragment): LacZα fragment of β-galactosidase; lacZ fragment
    691..707     -  promoter       MAS promoter (fragment): mannopine synthase promoter (Velten et al., 1984)
    891..907     -  protein_bind   lac operator: The lac repressor binds to the lac operator to inhibit transcription in E. coli. This inhibition can be relieved by adding lactose or isopropyl-β-D-thiogalactopyranoside (IPTG). lac repressor encoded by lacI
    915..945     -  promoter       lac promoter: promoter for the E. coli lac operon
    960..981     -  protein_bind   CAP binding site: CAP binding activates transcription in the presence of cAMP. E. coli catabolite activator protein
    994..1086    -  CDS            lacI (fragment): lac repressor; lacI; The lac repressor binds to the lac operator to inhibit transcription in E. coli. This inhibition can be relieved by adding lactose or isopropyl-β-D-thiogalactopyranoside (IPTG).
   1269..1857    -  rep_origin     ori: high-copy-number ColE1/pMB1/pBR322/pUC origin of replication
   2028..2843    -  CDS            KanR: aminoglycoside phosphotransferase; aph(3')-Ia; confers resistance to kanamycin in bacteria or G418 (Geneticin®) in eukaryotes
   2844..2948    -  promoter       AmpR promoter: bla
   3043..35      +  CDS            rop (fragment) (across the origin): Rop protein, which maintains plasmids at low copy number; rop
