[The description below was written by a language model from this plasmid's Addgene catalogue record and pLannotate feature annotations shown in this document.]
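Description:
pUC57-Kan_FR13_00100651 is a small, high-copy E. coli cloning plasmid that serves as a Level 0 Golden Gate-compatible module. It carries a sequence designated FR13_00100651 from the fungus Magnaporthe oryzae and, according to the associated publication title, belongs to a clone resource of M. oryzae effectors that share sequence and structural similarity across host-specific lineages. The backbone is pUC57-Kan (about 2.6 kb), and the full depositor sequence is 3,043 nt, which implies an insert of roughly 400 bp. Replication relies on the high-copy ColE1/pUC-type origin. Selection is by kanamycin, through an aph(3')-Ia aminoglycoside phosphotransferase gene that the annotation places downstream of an AmpR (bla) promoter. Short fragments of bom, rop and lacI are also annotated; these are backbone remnants rather than functional elements.

The insert was placed at the EcoRV site within the lacZα cloning region. The feature table fits this: the lac promoter, lac operator and CAP binding site sit several hundred bases from a partial lacZα coding fragment, and the unannotated stretch between them presumably holds the effector sequence. The insert itself is not annotated. The 17-nt "MAS promoter" fragment inside this interval is most likely a chance match, not a real plant promoter. lacZ is recorded as a marker, reflecting the blue/white screening capability of the parent vector. M13 forward and reverse primer sites flank the insert for sequence verification.

No eukaryotic promoter, tag or terminator is recorded, so this is a storage and donor plasmid, not an expression construct. As a Level 0 part, it would typically release its insert by Type IIS restriction digestion for modular assembly into higher-level transcription units. However, the record does not state which enzyme or overhangs are used, nor whether the coding sequence includes the signal peptide.
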