Addgene plasmid #121318: pUC57-Kan_FR13_00100651
Purpose: Level 0 Golden-Gate compatible vector
Depositing lab: Sophien Kamoun. Depositing organization: Sainsbury Laboratory, Norwich. Publication: A Clone Resource of Magnaporthe oryzae Effectors That Share Sequence and Structural Similarities Across Host-Specific Lineages. Petit-Houdenot Y, Langner T, Harant A, Win J, Kamoun S. Mol Plant Microbe Interact. 2020 Aug;33(8):1032-1035. doi: 10.1094/MPMI-03-20-0052-A. Epub 2020 Jun 22. PubMed 32460610.
Backbone
  Vector backbone: pUC57-Kan
  Backbone size w/o insert (bp): 2626
  Vector type: Golden Gate
  Selectable markers: lacZ
Growth in bacteria
  Bacterial resistance: Kanamycin, 50 μg/mL
  Growth temperature: 37°C
  Growth strain: DH5alpha
  Copy number: High Copy
Gene/Insert
  Gene/Insert name: FR13_00100651
  Mutation: Magnaporthe oryzae
  Cloning method: Restriction Enzyme; 5′ cloning site EcoRV (unknown if destroyed); 3′ cloning site EcoRV (unknown if destroyed)
  Sequencing primers: 5′ M13Fw; 3′ M13Rv
Terms and licenses: Academic/Nonprofit Terms; Industry Terms: Not Available to Industry
How to cite: pUC57-Kan_FR13_00100651 was a gift from Sophien Kamoun (Addgene plasmid # 121318 ; http://n2t.net/addgene:121318 ; RRID:Addgene_121318)
