>Addgene plasmid #121318 | pUC57-Kan_FR13_00100651 | depositor partial sequence | sequence record 230888 | FR13_00100651
TTGGTCTCTAATGGAAGTTTTTTCTGCTGGTGTTGCTGCTACTGGTCCATTGTGTTGTACTAATGGTATT
CCAGATGATTCTCAAACTTGTAAAAAATTGGGTTTGAACTCTTATGCTGTTATTCCAACTTTTTCTTTTA
CTTCTGAAACTCCAGAAAAAAATAAAGAATTGACTTTTTTTTCTATGCAATGTGAATCTGTTAGAAGAAA
TGATGAAAAAGCTCATCCAGAAGATCCAGGTAGAAAAAATGGTTGTGATAATAAATTGTTGGAAGGTTTG
TTTCCATTTGGTAGAGATGTTAAAGCTGTTGTTCCAAGATCTACTAATACTGTTGAATTGGGTCCAACTT
CTAAAGGTAATACTATGTTTGCTTTTATTGGTTGTGCTGCTTGAGCTTAGAGACCAA
