>Addgene plasmid #121318 | pUC57-Kan_FR13_00100651 | depositor partial sequence | sequence record 230889 | empty_vector
TCGCGCGTTTCGGTGATGACGGTGAAAACCTCTGACACATGCAGCTCCCGGAGACGGTCACAGCTTGTCT
GTAAGCGGATGCCGGGAGCAGACAAGCCCGTCAGGGCGCGTCAGCGGGTGTTGGCGGGTGTCGGGGCTGG
CTTAACTATGCGGCATCAGAGCAGATTGTACTGAGAGTGCACCATATGCGGTGTGAAATACCGCACAGAT
GCGTAAGGAGAAAATACCGCATCAGGCGCCATTCGCCATTCAGGCTGCGCAACTGTTGGGAAGGGCGATC
GGTGCGGGCCTCTTCGCTATTACGCCAGCTGGCGAAAGGGGGATGTGCTGCAAGGCGATTAAGTTGGGTA
ACGCCAGGGTTTTCCCAGTCACGACGTTGTAAAACGACGGCCAGTGAATTGACGCGTATTGGGATATCCC
AATGGCGCGCCGAGCTTGGCTCGAGCATGGTCATAGCTGTTTCCTGTGTGAAATTGTTATCCGCTCACAA
TTCCACACAACATACGAGCCGGAAGCATAAAGTGTAAAGCCTGGGGTGCCTAATGAGTGAGCTAACTCAC
ATTAATTGCGTTGCGCTCACTGCCCGCTTTCCAGTCGGGAAACCTGTCGTGCCAGCTGCATTAATGAATC
GGCCAACGCGCGGGGAGAGGCGGTTTGCGTATTGGGCGCTCTTCCGCTTCCTCGCTCACTGACTCGCTGC
GCTCGGTCGTTCGGCTGCGGCGAGCGGTATCAGCTCACTCAAAGGCGGTAATACGGTTATCCACAGAATC
AGGGGATAACGCAGGAAAGAACATGTGAGCAAAAGGCCAGCAAAAGGCCAGGAACCGTAAAAAGGCCGCG
TTGCTGGCGTTTTTCCATAGGCTCCGCCCCCCTGACGAGCATCACAAAAATCGACGCTCAAGTCAGAGGT
GGCGAAACCCGACAGGACTATAAAGATACCAGGCGTTTCCCCCTGGAAGCTCCCTCGTGCGCTCTCCTGT
TCCGACCCTGCCGCTTACCGGATACCTGTCCGCCTTTCTCCCTTCGGGAAGCGTGGCGCTTTCTCATAGC
TCACGCTGTAGGTATCTCAGTTCGGTGTAGGTCGTTCGCTCCAAGCTGGGCTGTGTGCACGAACCCCCCG
TTCAGCCCGACCGCTGCGCCTTATCCGGTAACTATCGTCTTGAGTCCAACCCGGTAAGACACGACTTATC
GCCACTGGCAGCAGCCACTGGTAACAGGATTAGCAGAGCGAGGTATGTAGGCGGTGCTACAGAGTTCTTG
AAGTGGTGGCCTAACTACGGCTACACTAGAAGAACAGTATTTGGTATCTGCGCTCTGCTGAAGCCAGTTA
CCTTCGGAAAAAGAGTTGGTAGCTCTTGATCCGGCAAACAAACCACCGCTGGTAGCGGTGGTTTTTTTGT
TTGCAAGCAGCAGATTACGCGCAGAAAAAAAGGATCTCAAGAAGATCCTTTGATCTTTTCTACGGGGTCT
GACGCTCAGTGGAACGAAAACTCACGTTAAGGGATTTTGGTCATGAGATTATCAAAAAGGATCTTCACCT
AGATCCTTTTAAATTAAAAATGAAGTTTTAAATCAATCTAAAGTATATATGAGTAAACTTGGTCTGACAG
TTAGAAAAACTCATCGAGCATCAAATGAAACTGCAATTTATTCATATCAGGATTATCAATACCATATTTT
TGAAAAAGCCGTTTCTGTAATGAAGGAGAAAACTCACCGAGGCAGTTCCATAGGATGGCAAGATCCTGGT
ATCGGTCTGCGATTCCGACTCGTCCAACATCAATACAACCTATTAATTTCCCCTCGTCAAAAATAAGGTT
ATCAAGTGAGAAATCACCATGAGTGACGACTGAATCCGGTGAGAATGGCAAAAGTTTATGCATTTCTTTC
CAGACTTGTTCAACAGGCCAGCCATTACGCTCGTCATCAAAATCACTCGCATCAACCAAACCGTTATTCA
TTCGTGATTGCGCCTGAGCGAGACGAAATACGCGATCGCTGTTAAAAGGACAATTACAAACAGGAATCGA
ATGCAACCGGCGCAGGAACACTGCCAGCGCATCAACAATATTTTCACCTGAATCAGGATATTCTTCTAAT
ACCTGGAATGCTGTTTTCCCAGGGATCGCAGTGGTGAGTAACCATGCATCATCAGGAGTACGGATAAAAT
GCTTGATGGTCGGAAGAGGCATAAATTCCGTCAGCCAGTTTAGTCTGACCATCTCATCTGTAACATCATT
GGCAACGCTACCTTTGCCATGTTTCAGAAACAACTCTGGCGCATCGGGCTTCCCATACAATCGATAGATT
GTCGCACCTGATTGCCCGACATTATCGCGAGCCCATTTATACCCATATAAATCAGCATCCATGTTGGAAT
TTAATCGCGGCCTAGAGCAAGACGTTTCCCGTTGAATATGGCTCATACTCTTCCTTTTTCAATATTATTG
AAGCATTTATCAGGGTTATTGTCTCATGAGCGGATACATATTTGAATGTATTTAGAAAAATAAACAAATA
GGGGTTCCGCGCACATTTCCCCGAAAAGTGCCACCTGACGTCTAAGAAACCATTATTATCATGACATTAA
CCTATAAAAATAGGCGTATCACGAGGCCCTTTCGTC
