>Addgene plasmid #121318 | pUC57-Kan_FR13_00100651 | addgene partial sequence | sequence record 238105 | M13-F20 5'-TGTAAAACGACGGCCAGT-3'
TTGGTCTCTAAGCTCAAGCAGCACAACCAATAAAAGCAAACATAGTATTACCTTTAGAAGTTGGACCCAA
TTCAACAGTATTAGTAGATCTTGGAACAACAGCTTTAACATCTCTACCAAATGGAAACAAACCTTCCAAC
AATTTATTATCACAACCATTTTTTCTACCTGGATCTTCTGGATGAGCTTTTTCATCATTTCTTCTAACAG
ATTCACATTGCATAGAAAAAAAAGTCAATTCTTTATTTTTTTCTGGAGTTTCAGAAGTAAAAGAAAAAGT
TGGAATAACAGCATAAGAGTTCAAACCCAATTTTTTACAAGTTTGAGAATCATCTGGAATACCATTAGTA
CAACACAATGGACCAGTAGCAGCAACACCAGCAGAAAAAACTTCCATTAGAGACCAAGTTCCATCCCAAT
GGCGCGCCGAGCTTGGCTCGAGCATGGTCATAGCTGTTTCCTGTGTGAAATTGTTATCCGCTCACAATTC
CACACAACATACGAGCCGGAAGCATAAAGTGTAAAGCCTGGGGTGCCTAATGAGTGAGCTAACTCACATT
AATTGCGTTGCGCTCACTGCCCGCTTTCCAGTCGGGAAACCTGTCGTGCCAGCTGCATTAATGAATCGGC
CAACGCGCGGGGAGAGGCGGTTTGCGTATTGGGCGCTCTTCCGCTTCCTCGCTCACTGACTCGCTGCGCT
CGGTCGTTCGGCTGCGGCGAGCGGTATCAGCTCACTCAAAGGCGGTAATACGGTTATCCACAGAATCAGG
GGATAACGCAGGAAAGAACATGTGAGCAAAAGGCCAGCAAAAGGCCAGGAACCGTAAAAAGGCCGCGTTG
CTGGCGTTTTTCCATAGGCTCCGCCCCCCTGACGAGCATCACAAAAATCGACGCTCAAGTCA
